>Addgene plasmid #214830 | pCSIIbleo-H2B-iRFP | addgene full sequence | sequence record 429491 | Addgene NGS Result
GACGGATCGGGAGATCTCCCGATCCCCTATGGTGCACTCTCAGTACAATCTGCTCTGATGCCGCATAGTT
AAGCCAGTATCTGCTCCCTGCTTGTGTGTTGGAGGTCGCTGAGTAGTGCGCGAGCAAAATTTAAGCTACA
ACAAGGCAAGGCTTGACCGACAATTGCATGAAGAATCTGCTTAGGGTTAGGCGTTTTGCGCTGCTTCGCG
ATGTACGGGCCAGATATACGCGTTGACATTGATTATTGACTAGTTATTAATAGTAATCAATTACGGGGTC
ATTAGTTCATAGCCCATATATGGAGTTCCGCGTTACATAACTTACGGTAAATGGCCCGCCTGGCTGACCG
CCCAACGACCCCCGCCCATTGACGTCAATAATGACGTATGTTCCCATAGTAACGCCAATAGGGACTTTCC
ATTGACGTCAATGGGTGGAGTATTTACGGTAAACTGCCCACTTGGCAGTACATCAAGTGTATCATATGCC
AAGTACGCCCCCTATTGACGTCAATGACGGTAAATGGCCCGCCTGGCATTATGCCCAGTACATGACCTTA
TGGGACTTTCCTACTTGGCAGTACATCTACGTATTAGTCATCGCTATTACCATGGTGATGCGGTTTTGGC
AGTACATCAATGGGCGTGGATAGCGGTTTGACTCACGGGGATTTCCAAGTCTCCACCCCATTGACGTCAA
TGGGAGTTTGTTTTGGCACCAAAATCAACGGGACTTTCCAAAATGTCGTAACAACTCCGCCCCATTGACG
CAAATGGGCGGTAGGCGTGTACGGTGGGAGGTCTATATAAGCAGCGCGTTTTGCCTGTACTGGGTCTCTC
TGGTTAGACCAGATCTGAGCCTGGGAGCTCTCTGGCTAACTAGGGAACCCACTGCTTAAGCCTCAATAAA
GCTTGCCTTGAGTGCTTCAAGTAGTGTGTGCCCGTCTGTTGTGTGACTCTGGTAACTAGAGATCCCTCAG
ACCCTTTTAGTCAGTGTGGAAAATCTCTAGCAGTGGCGCCCGAACAGGGACTTGAAAGCGAAAGGGAAAC
CAGAGGAGCTCTCTCGACGCAGGACTCGGCTTGCTGAAGCGCGCACGGCAAGAGGCGAGGGGCGGCGACT
GGTGAGTACGCCAAAAATTTTGACTAGCGGAGGCTAGAAGGAGAGAGATGGGTGCGAGAGCGTCAGTATT
AAGCGGGGGAGAATTAGATCGCGATGGGAAAAAATTCGGTTAAGGCCAGGGGGAAAGAAAAAATATAAAT
TAAAACATATAGTATGGGCAAGCAGGGAGCTAGAACGATTCGCAGTTAATCCTGGCCTGTTAGAAACATC
AGAAGGCTGTAGACAAATACTGGGACAGCTACAACCATCCCTTCAGACAGGATCAGAAGAACTTAGATCA
TTATATAATACAGTAGCAACCCTCTATTGTGTGCATCAAAGGATAGAGATAAAAGACACCAAGGAAGCTT
TAGACAAGATAGAGGAAGAGCAAAACAAAAGTAAGACCACCGCACAGCAAGGGCCGCTGATCTTCAGACC
TGGAGGAGGAGATATGAGGGACAATTGGAGAAGTGAATTATATAAATATAAAGTAGTAAAAATTGAACCA
TTAGGAGTAGCACCCACCAAGGCAAAGAGAAGAGTGGTGCAGAGAGAAAAAAGAGCAGTGGGAATAGGAG
CTTTGTTCCTTGGGTTCTTGGGAGCAGCAGGAAGCACTATGGGCGCAGCGTCAATGACGCTGACGGTACA
GGCCAGACAATTATTGTCTGGTATAGTGCAGCAGCAGAACAATTTGCTGAGGGCTATTGAGGCGCAACAG
CATCTGTTGCAACTCACAGTCTGGGGCATCAAGCAGCTCCAGGCAAGAATCCTGGCTGTGGAAAGATACC
TAAAGGATCAACAGCTCCTGGGGATTTGGGGTTGCTCTGGAAAACTCATTTGCACCACTGCTGTGCCTTG
GAATGCTAGTTGGAGTAATAAATCTCTGGAACAGATTTGGAATCACACGACCTGGATGGAGTGGGACAGA
GAAATTAACAATTACACAAGCTTAATACACTCCTTAATTGAAGAATCGCAAAACCAGCAAGAAAAGAATG
AACAAGAATTATTGGAATTAGATAAATGGGCAAGTTTGTGGAATTGGTTTAACATAACAAATTGGCTGTG
GTATATAAAATTATTCATAATGATAGTAGGAGGCTTGGTAGGTTTAAGAATAGTTTTTGCTGTACTTTCT
ATAGTGAATAGAGTTAGGCAGGGATATTCACCATTATCGTTTCAGACCCACCTCCCAACCCCGAGGGGAC
CCGACAGGCCCGAAGGAATAGAAGAAGAAGGTGGAGAGAGAGACAGAGACAGATCCATTCGATTAGTGAA
CGGATCTACAAATGGCAGTATTCATCCACAATTTTAAAAGAAAAGGGGGGATTGGGGGGTACAGTGCAGG
GGAAAGAATAGTAGACATAATAGCAACAGACATACAAACTAAAGAATTACAAAAACAAATTACAAAAATT
CAAAATTTTCGGGTTTATTACAGGGACAGCAGAAATTCACTTTGAATTAATTCAAGCTTCGTGAGGCTCC
GGTGCCCGTCAGTGGGCAGAGCGCACATCGCCCACAGTCCCCGAGAAGTTGGGGGGAGGGGTCGGCAATT
GAACCGGTGCCTAGAGAAGGTGGCGCGGGGTAAACTGGGAAAGTGATGTCGTGTACTGGCTCCGCCTTTT
TCCCGAGGGTGGGGGAGAACCGTATATAAGTGCAGTAGTCGCCGTGAACGTTCTTTTTCGCAACGGGTTT
GCCGCCAGAACACAGGTAAGTGCCGTGTGTGGTTCCCGCGGGCCTGGCCTCTTTACGGGTTATGGCCCTT
GCGTGCCTTGAATTACTTCCACCTGGCTCCAGTACGTGATTCTTGATCCCGAGCTGGAGCCAGGGGCGGG
CCTTGCGCTTTAGGAGCCCCTTCGCCTCGTGCTTGAGTTGAGGCCTGGCCTGGGCGCTGGGGCCGCCGCG
TGCGAATCTGGTGGCACCTTCGCGCCTGTCTCGCTGCTTTCGATAAGTCTCTAGCCATTTAAAATTTTTG
ATGACCTGCTGCGACGCTTTTTTTCTGGCAAGATAGTCTTGTAAATGCGGGCCAGGATCTGCACACTGGT
ATTTCGGTTTTTGGGGCCGCGGGCGGCGACGGGGCCCGTGCGTCCCAGCGCACATGTTCGGCGAGGCGGG
GCCTGCGAGCGCGGCCACCGAGAATCGGACGGGGGTAGTCTCAAGCTGGCCGGCCTGCTCTGGTGCCTGG
CCTCGCGCCGCCGTGTATCGCCCCGCCCTGGGCGGCAAGGCTGGCCCGGTCGGCACCAGTTGCGTGAGCG
GAAAGATGGCCGCTTCCCGGCCCTGCTCCAGGGGGCTCAAAATGGAGGACGCGGCGCTCGGGAGAGCGGG
CGGGTGAGTCACCCACACAAAGGAAAGGGGCCTTTCCGTCCTCAGCCGTCGCTTCATGTGACTCCACGGA
GTACCGGGCGCCGTCCAGGCACCTCGATTAGTTCTGGAGCTTTTGGAGTACGTCGTCTTTAGGTTGGGGG
GAGGGGTTTTATGCGATGGAGTTTCCCCACACTGAGTGGGTGGAGACTGAAGTTAGGCCAGCTTGGCACT
TGATGTAATTCTCCTTGGAATTTGCCCTTTTTGAGTTTGGATCTTGGTTCATTCTCAAGCCTCAGACAGT
GGTTCAAAGTTTTTTTCTTCCATTTCAGGTGTCGTGAACACGCTACCGGTCTCGACGAATTCGGCCTCGA
GGCCACCGCCACCGGATCTCGCCACCATGCCAGAGCCAGCGAAGTCTGCTCCCGCCCCGAAAAAGGGCTC
CAAGAAGGCGGTGACTAAGGCGCAGAAGAAAGGCGGCAAGAAGCGCAAGCGCAGCCGCAAGGAGAGCTAT
TCCATCTATGTGTACAAGGTTCTGAAGCAGGTCCACCCTGACACCGGCATTTCGTCCAAGGCCATGGGCA
TCATGAATTCGTTTGTGAACGACATTTTCGAGCGCATCGCAGGTGAGGCTTCCCGCCTGGCGCATTACAA
CAAGCGCTCGACCATCACCTCCAGGGAGATCCAGACGGCCGTGCGCCTGCTGCTGCCTGGGGAGTTGGCC
AAGCACGCCGTGTCCGAGGGTACTAAGGCCATCACCAAGTACACCAGCGCTAAGGATCCACCGGTCGCCA
CCATGGCCGAAGGGAGCGTGGCAAGACAGCCCGATCTGCTGACATGCGACGACGAACCAATCCACATTCC
AGGAGCTATCCAGCCTCATGGACTGCTGCTGGCTCTGGCCGCTGACATGACTATCGTGGCAGGCTCTGAT
AACCTGCCAGAGCTGACCGGGCTGGCTATCGGAGCACTGATTGGCCGGTCCGCAGCCGACGTGTTCGATT
CTGAGACTCACAATAGACTGACCATCGCCCTGGCTGAACCTGGGGCTGCAGTGGGAGCCCCAATTACCGT
CGGCTTCACAATGCGAAAGGACGCTGGCTTTATCGGGTCCTGGCACCGCCATGATCAGCTGATTTTTCTG
GAGCTGGAACCACCTCAGAGAGACGTGGCAGAGCCACAGGCTTTCTTTCGGAGAACAAACAGCGCCATCA
GGCGCCTGCAGGCCGCTGAGACTCTGGAATCCGCTTGCGCAGCCGCTGCACAGGAAGTGAGGAAGATCAC
CGGGTTCGATCGCGTCATGATCTACAGATTCGCCTCAGACTTTAGCGGAGAAGTGATCGCAGAAGATCGC
TGTGCCGAGGTCGAAAGTAAACTGGGCCTGCATTACCCAGCCTCAACCGTGCCTGCACAGGCACGACGGC
TGTATACAATCAACCCCGTGCGGATCATTCCCGACATTAATTACAGACCAGTGCCCGTCACACCTGACCT
GAACCCAGTGACTGGGAGGCCCATCGATCTGAGCTTCGCCATTCTGCGCAGCGTGTCCCCTGTCCACCTG
GAGTTTATGAGGAATATCGGAATGCATGGCACCATGTCTATCAGTATTCTGAGAGGCGAAAGGCTGTGGG
GGCTGATCGTGTGCCACCATCGGACACCTTACTATGTGGACCTGGACGGCAGGCAGGCTTGTGAACTGGT
GGCTCAGGTGCTGGCTTGGCAGATTGGCGTGATGAAGGAGGGGCATGGCACCGGCAGCACCGGCAGCGGC
AGCAGCGGCCGCGGCTCTAGAGGATCCGTTAACTAACTTAAGCTAGCAACGGTTTCCCTCTAGCGGGATC
AATTCCGCCCCCCCCCCCTAACGTTACTGGCCGAAGCCGCTTGGAATAAGGCCGGTGTGCGTTTGTCTAT
ATGTTATTTTCCACCATATTGCCGTCTTTTGGCAATGTGAGGGCCCGGAAACCTGGCCCTGTCTTCTTGA
CGAGCATTCCTAGGGGTCTTTCCCCTCTCGCCAAAGGAATGCAAGGTCTGTTGAATGTCGTGAAGGAAGC
AGTTCCTCTGGAAGCTTCTTGAAGACAAACAACGTCTGTAGCGACCCTTTGCAGGCAGCGGAACCCCCCA
CCTGGCGACAGGTGCCTCTGCGGCCAAAAGCCACGTGTATAAGATACACCTGCAAAGGCGGCACAACCCC
AGTGCCACGTTGTGAGTTGGATAGTTGTGGAAAGAGTCAAATGGCTCTCCTCAAGCGTATTCAACAAGGG
GCTGAAGGATGCCCAGAAGGTACCCCATTGTATGGGATCTGATCTGGGGCCTCGGTGCACATGCTTTACA
TGTGTTTAGTCGAGGTTAAAAAAACGTCTAGGCCCCCCGAACCACGGGGACGTGGTTTTCCTTTGAAAAA
CACGATAATACCATGGCCAAGTTGACCAGTGCCGTTCCGGTGCTCACCGCGCGCGACGTCGCCGGAGCGG
TCGAGTTCTGGACCGACCGGCTCGGGTTCTCCCGGGACTTCGTGGAGGACGACTTCGCCGGTGTGGTCCG
GGACGACGTGACCCTGTTCATCAGCGCGGTCCAGGACCAGGTGGTGCCGGACAACACCCTGGCCTGGGTG
TGGGTGCGCGGCCTGGACGAGCTGTACGCCGAGTGGTCGGAGGTCGTGTCCACGAACTTCCGGGACGCCT
CCGGGCCGGCCATGACCGAGATCGGCGAGCAGCCGTGGGGGCGGGAGTTCGCCCTGCGCGACCCGGCCGG
CAACTGCGTGCACTTCGTGGCCGAGGAGCAGGACTGAACTAGAGTTAACATCGAGGGATCAAGCTTATCG
ATAATCAACCTCTGGATTACAAAATTTGTGAAAGATTGACTGGTATTCTTAACTATGTTGCTCCTTTTAC
GCTATGTGGATACGCTGCTTTAATGCCTTTGTATCATGCTATTGCTTCCCGTATGGCTTTCATTTTCTCC
TCCTTGTATAAATCCTGGTTGCTGTCTCTTTATGAGGAGTTGTGGCCCGTTGTCAGGCAACGTGGCGTGG
TGTGCACTGTGTTTGCTGACGCAACCCCCACTGGTTGGGGCATTGCCACCACCTGTCAGCTCCTTTCCGG
GACTTTCGCTTTCCCCCTCCCTATTGCCACGGCGGAACTCATCGCCGCCTGCCTTGCCCGCTGCTGGACA
GGGGCTCGGCTGTTGGGCACTGACAATTCCGTGGTGTTGTCGGGGAAGCTGACGTCCTTTCCATGGCTGC
TCGCCTGTGTTGCCACCTGGATTCTGCGCGGGACGTCCTTCTGCTACGTCCCTTCGGCCCTCAATCCAGC
GGACCTTCCTTCCCGCGGCCTGCTGCCGGCTCTGCGGCCTCTTCCGCGTCTTCGCCTTCGCCCTCAGACG
AGTCGGATCTCCCTTTGGGCCGCCTCCCCGCATCGATACCGTCGAGACCTAGAAAAACATGGAGCAATCA
CAAGTAGCAATACAGCAGCTACCAATGCTGATTGTGCCTGGCTAGAAGCACAAGAGGAGGAGGAGGTGGG
TTTTCCAGTCACACCTCAGGTACCTTTAAGACCAATGACTTACAAGGCAGCTGTAGATCTTAGCCACTTT
TTAAAAGAAAAGGGGGGACTGGAAGGGCTAATTCACTCCCAACGAAGACAAGATATCCTTGATCTGTGGA
TCTACCACACACAAGGCTACTTCCCTGATTGGCAGAACTACACACCAGGGCCAGGGATCAGATATCCACT
GACCTTTGGATGGTGCTACAAGCTAGTACCAGTTGAGCAAGAGAAGGTAGAAGAAGCCAATGAAGGAGAG
AACACCCGCTTGTTACACCCTGTGAGCCTGCATGGGATGGATGACCCGGAGAGAGAAGTATTAGAGTGGA
GGTTTGACAGCCGCCTAGCATTTCATCACATGGCCCGAGAGCTGCATCCGGACTGTACTGGGTCTCTCTG
GTTAGACCAGATCTGAGCCTGGGAGCTCTCTGGCTAACTAGGGAACCCACTGCTTAAGCCTCAATAAAGC
TTGCCTTGAGTGCTTCAAGTAGTGTGTGCCCGTCTGTTGTGTGACTCTGGTAACTAGAGATCCCTCAGAC
CCTTTTAGTCAGTGTGGAAAATCTCTAGCAGGGCCCGTTTAAACCCGCTGATCAGCCTCGACTGTGCCTT
CTAGTTGCCAGCCATCTGTTGTTTGCCCCTCCCCCGTGCCTTCCTTGACCCTGGAAGGTGCCACTCCCAC
TGTCCTTTCCTAATAAAATGAGGAAATTGCATCGCATTGTCTGAGTAGGTGTCATTCTATTCTGGGGGGT
GGGGTGGGGCAGGACAGCAAGGGGGAGGATTGGGAAGACAATAGCAGGCATGCTGGGGATGCGGTGGGCT
CTATGGCTTCTGAGGCGGAAAGAACCAGCTGGGGCTCTAGGGGGTATCCCC
[124 nt withheld, positions 7822-7945]
C
[91 nt withheld, positions 7947-8037]
A
[49 nt withheld, positions 8039-8087]
CCTTTGACGTTGGAGTCCACGTTCTTT
[37 nt withheld, positions 8115-8151]
ACCCTATCTCGGTCTATTCTTTTGATTTATAAGGGATTTTGCCGATTTCGGCCTATTGGTTAAAAAATGA
GCTGATTTAACAAAAATTTAACGCGAATTAATTCTGTGGAATGTGTGTCAGTTAGGGTGTGGAAAGTCCC
CAGGCTCCCCAGCAGGCAGAAGTATGCAAAGCATGCATCTCAATTAGTCAGCAACCAGGTGTGGAAAGTC
CCCAGGCTCCCCAGCAGGCAGAAGTATGCAAAGCATGCATCTCAATTAGTCAGCAACCATAGTCCCGCCC
CTAACTCCGCCCATCCCGCCCCTAACTCCGCCCAGTTCCGCCCATTCTCCGCCCCATGGCTGACTAATTT
TTTTTATTTATGCAGAGGCCGAGGCCGCCTCTGCCTCTGAGCTATTCCAGAAGTAGTGAGGAGGCTTTTT
TGGAGGCCTAGGCTTTTGCAAAAAGCTCCCGGGAGCTTGTATATCCATTTTCGGATCTGATCAGCACGTG
TTGACAATTAATCATCGGCATAGTATATCGGCATAGTATAATACGACAAGGTGAGGAACTAAACCATGGC
CAAGTTGACCAGTGCCGTTCCGGTGCTCACCGCGCGCGACGTCGCCGGAGCGGTCGAGTTCTGGACCGAC
CGGCTCGGGTTCTCCCGGGACTTCGTGGAGGACGACTTCGCCGGTGTGGTCCGGGACGACGTGACCCTGT
TCATCAGCGCGGTCCAGGACCAGGTGGTGCCGGACAACACCCTGGCCTGGGTGTGGGTGCGCGGCCTGGA
CGAGCTGTACGCCGAGTGGTCGGAGGTCGTGTCCACGAACTTCCGGGACGCCTCCGGGCCGGCCATGACC
GAGATCGGCGAGCAGCCGTGGGGGCGGGAGTTCGCCCTGCGCGACCCGGCCGGCAACTGCGTGCACTTCG
TGGCCGAGGAGCAGGACTGACACGTGCTACGAGATTTCGATTCCACCGCCGCCTTCTATGAAAGGTTGGG
CTTCGGAATCGTTTTCCGGGACGCCGGCTGGATGATCCTCCAGCGCGGGGATCTCATGCTGGAGTTCTTC
GCCCACCCCAACTTGTTTATTGCAGCTTATAATGGTTACAAATAAAGCAATAGCATCACAAATTTCACAA
ATAAAGCATTTTTTTCACTGCATTCTAGTTGTGGTTTGTCCAAACTCATCAATGTATCTTATCATGTCTG
TATACCGTCGACCTCTAGCTAGAGCTTGGCGTAATCATGGTCATAGCTGTTTCCTGTGTGAAATTGTTAT
CCGCTCACAATTCCACACAACATACGAGCCGGAAGCATAAAGTGTAAAGCCTGGGGTGCCTAATGAGTGA
GCTAACTCACATTAATTGCGTTGCGCTCACTGCCCGCTTTCCAGTCGGGAAACCTGTCGTGCCAGCTGCA
TTAATGAATCGGCCAACGCGCGGGGAGAGGCGGTTTGCGTATTGGGCGCTCTTCCGCTTCCTCGCTCACT
GACTCGCTGCGCTCGGTCGTTCGGCTGCGGCGAGCGGTATCAGCTCACTCAAAGGCGGTAATACGGTTAT
CCACAGAATCAGGGGATAACGCAGGAAAGAACATGTGAGCAAAAGGCCAGCAAAAGGCCAGGAACCGTAA
AAAGGCCGCGTTGCTGGCGTTTTTCCATAGGCTCCGCCCCCCTGACGAGCATCACAAAAATCGACGCTCA
AGTCAGAGGTGGCGAAACCCGACAGGACTATAAAGATACCAGGCGTTTCCCCCTGGAAGCTCCCTCGTGC
GCTCTCCTGTTCCGACCCTGCCGCTTACCGGATACCTGTCCGCCTTTCTCCCTTCGGGAAGCGTGGCGCT
TTCTCATAGCTCACGCTGTAGGTATCTCAGTTCGGTGTAGGTCGTTCGCTCCAAGCTGGGCTGTGTGCAC
GAACCCCCCGTTCAGCCCGACCGCTGCGCCTTATCCGGTAACTATCGTCTTGAGTCCAACCCGGTAAGAC
ACGACTTATCGCCACTGGCAGCAGCCACTGGTAACAGGATTAGCAGAGCGAGGTATGTAGGCGGTGCTAC
AGAGTTCTTGAAGTGGTGGCCTAACTACGGCTACACTAGAAGAACAGTATTTGGTATCTGCGCTCTGCTG
AAGCCAGTTACCTTCGGAAAAAGAGTTGGTAGCTCTTGATCCGGCAAACAAACCACCGCTGGTAGCGGTG
GTTTTTTTGTTTGCAAGCAGCAGATTACGCGCAGAAAAAAAGGATCTCAAGAAGATCCTTTGATCTTTTC
TACGGGGTCTGACGCTCAGTGGAACGAAAACTCACGTTAAGGGATTTTGGTCATGAGATTATCAAAAAGG
ATCTTCACCTAGATCCTTTTAAATTAAAAATGAAGTTTTAAATCAATCTAAAGTATATATGAGTAAACTT
GGTCTGACAGTTACCAATGCTTAATCAGTGAGGCACCTATCTCAGCGATCTGTCTATTTCGTTCATCCAT
AGTTGCCTGACTCCCCGTCGTGTAGATAACTACGATACGGGAGGGCTTACCATCTGGCCCCAGTGCTGCA
ATGATACCGCGAGACCCACGCTCACCGGCTCCAGATTTATCAGCAATAAACCAGCCAGCCGGAAGGGCCG
AGCGCAGAAGTGGTCCTGCAACTTTATCCGCCTCCATCCAGTCTATTAATTGTTGCCGGGAAGCTAGAGT
AAGTAGTTCGCCAGTTAATAGTTTGCGCAACGTTGTTGCCATTGCTACAGGCATCGTGGTGTCACGCTCG
TCGTTTGGTATGGCTTCATTCAGCTCCGGTTCCCAACGATCAAGGCGAGTTACATGATCCCCCATGTTGT
GCAAAAAAGCGGTTAGCTCCTTCGGTCCTCCGATCGTTGTCAGAAGTAAGTTGGCCGCAGTGTTATCACT
CATGGTTATGGCAGCACTGCATAATTCTCTTACTGTCATGCCATCCGTAAGATGCTTTTCTGTGACTGGT
GAGTACTCAACCAAGTCATTCTGAGAATAGTGTATGCGGCGACCGAGTTGCTCTTGCCCGGCGTCAATAC
GGGATAATACCGCGCCACATAGCAGAACTTTAAAAGTGCTCATCATTGGAAAACGTTCTTCGGGGCGAAA
ACTCTCAAGGATCTTACCGCTGTTGAGATCCAGTTCGATGTAACCCACTCGTGCACCCAACTGATCTTCA
GCATCTTTTACTTTCACCAGCGTTTCTGGGTGAGCAAAAACAGGAAGGCAAAATGCCGCAAAAAAGGGAA
TAAGGGCGACACGGAAATGTTGAATACTCATACTCTTCCTTTTTCAATATTATTGAAGCATTTATCAGGG
TTATTGTCTCATGAGCGGATACATATTTGAATGTATTTAGAAAAATAAACAAATAGGGGTTCCGCGCACA
TTTCCCCGAAAAGTGCCACCTGACGTC
Features (pLannotate 1.2.2; 33 found; start..end, strand, type, name):
     28..80      -  misc_feature   bom (fragment): basis of mobility region from pBR322
    235..614     +  enhancer       CMV enhancer: human cytomegalovirus immediate early enhancer
    615..814     +  promoter       CMV promoter: human cytomegalovirus (CMV) immediate early promoter
    832..1012    +  LTR            5' LTR (truncated): truncated 5' long terminal repeat (LTR) from HIV-1
   1059..1184    +  misc_feature   HIV-1 Ψ: packaging signal of human immunodeficiency virus type 1
   1168..1506    +  CDS            HIV-1 gag (fragment): gag protein from human immunodeficiency virus 1; gag
   1676..1909    +  misc_feature   RRE: The Rev response element (RRE) of HIV-1 allows for Rev-dependent mRNA export from the nucleus to the cytoplasm.
   2286..2386    +  CDS            Rev (fragment): human immunodeficiency virus 1 (HIV-1) Rev protein; rev; enhances nuclear export of unspliced and incompletely spliced viral mRNAs
   2412..2529    +  misc_feature   cPPT/CTS: central polypurine tract and central termination sequence of HIV-1
   2585..3747    +  promoter       EF-1α promoter: strong constitutive promoter for human elongation factor EF-1α
   3807..4184    +  CDS            H2B: human histone H2B; HIST1H2BJ
   4203..5150    +  CDS            iRFP713: iRFP713 is a basic (constitutively fluorescent) near ir fluorescent protein published in 2011, derived from Rhodopseudomonas palustris. It has low acid sensitivity. It requires the cofactor biliverdin for fluorescence.
   5151..5183    +  CDS            TDsmURFP (fragment): monomeric tandem dimer of a small ultra-red fluorescent protein derived from a cyanobacterial phycobiliprotein (Rodriguez et al., 2016)
   5259..5829    +  misc_feature   IRES2: internal ribosome entry site (IRES) of the encephalomyocarditis virus (EMCV)
   5823..6197    +  CDS            BleoR: antibiotic-binding protein; Sh ble from Streptoalloteichus hindustanus; confers resistance to bleomycin, phleomycin, and Zeocin™
   6233..6821    +  misc_feature   WPRE: woodchuck hepatitis virus posttranscriptional regulatory element
   6746..7333    +  CDS            nef: NEF_HV112 - Experimental evidence at protein level: Swiss-Prot protein existence level 1. Extracellular Nef protein targets CD4(+) T-lymphocytes for apoptosis by interacting with CXCR4 surface receptors. From Human immunodeficiency virus type 1 group M subtype B (isolate PCV12) (HIV-1).
   7340..7520    +  LTR            5' LTR (truncated): truncated 5' long terminal repeat (LTR) from HIV-1
   7552..7776    +  polyA_signal   bGH poly(A) signal: bovine growth hormone polyadenylation signal
   7780..7801    +  promoter       SV40 promoter (fragment): SV40 enhancer and early promoter
   7822..8250    +  rep_origin     f1 ori (sequence partly withheld): f1 bacteriophage origin of replication; arrow indicates direction of (+) strand synthesis
   8264..8593    +  promoter       SV40 promoter: SV40 enhancer and early promoter
   8641..8688    +  promoter       EM7 promoter: synthetic bacterial promoter&nbsp
   8707..9081    +  CDS            BleoR: antibiotic-binding protein; Sh ble from Streptoalloteichus hindustanus; confers resistance to bleomycin, phleomycin, and Zeocin™
   9091..9216    +  CDS            ble (fragment): BLE_KLEPN - Experimental evidence at protein level: Swiss-Prot protein existence level 1. Binding protein with a strong affinity to the bleomycin family of antibiotics. Binds to CL990; an antimitotic-antibiotic compound. From Klebsiella pneumoniae.
   9211..9332    +  polyA_signal   SV40 poly(A) signal: SV40 polyadenylation signal
   9403..9425    -  protein_bind   lac operator (fragment): The lac repressor binds to the lac operator to inhibit transcription in E. coli. This inhibition can be relieved by adding lactose or isopropyl-β-D-thiogalactopyranoside (IPTG). lac repressor encoded by lacI
   9429..9459    -  promoter       lac promoter: promoter for the E. coli lac operon
   9474..9495    -  protein_bind   CAP binding site: CAP binding activates transcription in the presence of cAMP. E. coli catabolite activator protein
   9508..9600    -  CDS            lacI (fragment): lac repressor; lacI; The lac repressor binds to the lac operator to inhibit transcription in E. coli. This inhibition can be relieved by adding lactose or isopropyl-β-D-thiogalactopyranoside (IPTG).
   9783..10371   -  rep_origin     ori: high-copy-number ColE1/pMB1/pBR322/pUC origin of replication
  10542..11402   -  CDS            AmpR: β-lactamase; bla; confers resistance to ampicillin, carbenicillin, and related antibiotics
  11403..11507   -  promoter       AmpR promoter: bla
