[The description below was written by a language model from this plasmid's Addgene catalogue record and pLannotate feature annotations shown in this document.]
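Description:
pCSIIbleo-H2B-iRFP is an HIV-1-based lentiviral transfer plasmid of about 11.5 kb, built on the pCSIIbleo backbone, for stable expression of a nuclear near-infrared fluorescent marker in mammalian cells. It is propagated in E. coli through a high-copy ColE1/pUC-type origin with ampicillin selection (AmpR under its own promoter), and it also carries an f1 origin. The viral genome is transcribed from a CMV enhancer/promoter fused to a truncated 5' LTR. This is followed by the Ψ packaging signal with a gag fragment, the Rev response element for Rev-dependent RNA export, and the cPPT/CTS element that aids nuclear import of the reverse-transcribed genome. A second truncated LTR, preceded by nef-derived sequence, closes the proviral region, and a bGH polyadenylation signal lies just downstream.

Between the LTRs, an internal EF-1α promoter drives human histone H2B fused at its C-terminus to iRFP713, cloned between XhoI and NotI sites. iRFP713 is a bacteriophytochrome-derived protein from Rhodopseudomonas palustris that needs biliverdin as its chromophore. Because H2B is incorporated into chromatin, the fusion labels nuclei in the near-infrared channel. An EMCV IRES downstream links the bleomycin/Zeocin resistance gene (Sh ble) to the same transcript, so transduced cells can be selected with Zeocin, and a WPRE enhances transcript expression. The short "TDsmURFP" fragment annotated immediately after iRFP713 is probably a similarity hit at the end of the reading frame rather than a separate element. A second BleoR cassette, driven by SV40 and EM7 promoters with an SV40 poly(A) signal, sits in the plasmid backbone outside the LTRs. The construct is suited to marking, tracking or segmenting nuclei in live-cell imaging, leaving the visible channels free for other reporters.
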