Addgene plasmid #214830: pCSIIbleo-H2B-iRFP
Purpose: Encoding nuclear-targeted iRFP713.
Depositing lab: Michiyuki Matsuda. Depositing organization: Kyoto University, Graduate School of Biostudies. Publication: Front-biased activation of Ras-Rab5-Rac1 loop coordinates collective cell migration. Jikko Y, Deguchi E, Matsuda K, Hino N, Tsukiji S, Matsuda M, Terai K. J Cell Sci. 2025 Jul 16:jcs.263779. doi: 10.1242/jcs.263779. PubMed 40667649.
Backbone
  Vector backbone: pCSIIbleo
  Backbone size w/o insert (bp): 10130
  Total vector size (bp): 11540
  Vector type: Mammalian Expression, Lentiviral
  Selectable markers: Zeocin
Growth in bacteria
  Bacterial resistance: Ampicillin, 100 μg/mL
  Growth temperature: 37°C
  Growth strain: NEB Stable
  Copy number: Unknown
Gene/Insert
  Gene/Insert name: iRFP with nucleus-targeting sequence
  Species: H. sapiens (human)
  Insert size (bp): 1410
  Promoter: EF-1α
  Tag / fusion protein: H2B (human histone 2B) (N terminal on insert)
  Cloning method: Restriction Enzyme; 5′ cloning site XhoI (not destroyed); 3′ cloning site NotI (not destroyed)
  Sequencing primers: 5′ none; 3′ none
Terms and licenses: Academic/Nonprofit Terms; Industry Terms: Not Available to Industry
How to cite: pCSIIbleo-H2B-iRFP was a gift from Michiyuki Matsuda (Addgene plasmid # 214830 ; http://n2t.net/addgene:214830 ; RRID:Addgene_214830)
